Addgene plasmid #43445: II-TGAG
Depositing lab: Chad Cowan & Kiran Musunuru. Depositing organization: Harvard University. Publication: A TALEN Genome-Editing System for Generating Human Stem Cell-Based Disease Models. Ding Q, Lee YK, Schaefer EA, Peters DT, Veres A, Kim K, Kuperwasser N, Motola DL, Meissner TB, Hendriks WT, Trevisan M, Gupta RM, Moisan A, Banks E, Friesen M, Schinzel RT, Xia F, Tang A, Xia Y, Figueroa E, Wann A, Ahfeldt T, Daheron L, Zhang F, Rubin LL, Peng LF, Chung RT, Musunuru K, Cowan CA. Cell Stem Cell. 2012 Dec 12. pii: S1934-5909(12)00645-5. doi: 10.1016/j.stem.2012.11.011. PubMed 23246482.
Backbone
  Vector backbone: pCRII-TOPO
  Backbone manufacturer: Invitrogen
  Backbone size w/o insert (bp): 3973
  Vector type: Bacterial Cloning
Growth in bacteria
  Bacterial resistance: Ampicillin and Kanamycin, 100 & 50 μg/mL
  Growth temperature: 37°C
  Growth strain: Top10
  Copy number: High Copy
Gene/Insert
  Gene/Insert name: II-TGAG
  Species: Synthetic
  Insert size (bp): 426
  Cloning method: TOPO Cloning
  Sequencing primers: 5′ T7; 3′ M13-rev
Terms and licenses: Academic/Nonprofit Terms; Industry Terms: Not Available to Industry
How to cite: II-TGAG was a gift from Chad Cowan & Kiran Musunuru (Addgene plasmid # 43445 ; http://n2t.net/addgene:43445 ; RRID:Addgene_43445)
