[The description below was written by a language model from this plasmid's Addgene catalogue record.]
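Description:
II-TGAG is a bacterial cloning plasmid built on the commercial pCRII-TOPO backbone (about 4.0 kb without insert), into which a 426 bp synthetic fragment was placed by TOPO cloning. It is maintained at high copy in E. coli and carries both ampicillin and kanamycin resistance markers, as is standard for this backbone, so either or both antibiotics can be used for selection. The insert is flanked by the vector's T7 and M13 reverse priming sites, which are the recorded sequencing positions. There is no mammalian expression element in the record; the plasmid is purely a storage and propagation vehicle for the cloned fragment.

The record does not describe the insert beyond its name, synthetic origin and size. The associated publication reports a TALEN genome-editing system for making human stem cell-based disease models. In that context, the name suggests a library component for modular TALE array assembly: "TGAG" plausibly denotes a block of four repeat units recognising that tetranucleotide, and "II" its position in the array. The size fits this reading, since four TALE repeats of roughly 100 bp each would occupy most of a 426 bp fragment, but it is an inference rather than a stated fact. No feature table is supplied, so the exact repeat composition, any flanking restriction or assembly sites, and the orientation of the insert cannot be confirmed here. On this interpretation the plasmid would serve as a source of a pre-assembled multimer, combined with other positional modules to build full-length, custom TALEN DNA-binding domains in a separate expression vector.
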