>Addgene plasmid #43445 | II-TGAG | depositor partial sequence | sequence record 58710 | II-TGAG sequence 426 bps
CGTCTCGCTTAACCCCAGAGCAGGTCGTGGCCATTGCCTCGAATGGAGGGGGCAAACAGGCGTTGGAAAC
CGTACAACGATTGCTGCCGGTGCTGTGCCAAGCGCACGGACTCACCCCAGAGCAGGTCGTGGCAATCGCG
AGCAATAACGGCGGAAAACAGGCTTTGGAAACGGTGCAGAGGCTCCTTCCAGTGCTGTGCCAAGCGCACG
GCCTCACCCCAGAGCAGGTCGTGGCAATCGCCTCCAACATTGGCGGGAAACAGGCACTCGAGACTGTCCA
GCGCCTGCTTCCCGTGCTGTGCCAAGCGCACGGATTAACCCCAGAGCAGGTCGTGGCAATCGCGAGCAAT
AACGGCGGAAAACAGGCTTTGGAAACGGTGCAGAGGCTCCTTCCAGTGCTGTGCCAAGCGCACGGGCTCA
GAGACG
