>Addgene plasmid #43445 | II-TGAG | addgene partial sequence | sequence record 60942 | M13-F20 5'-TGTAAAACGACGGCCAGT-3'
CTATAGGGCGAATTGGGCCCTCTAGATGCATGCTCGAGCGGCCGCCAGTGTGATGGATATCTGCAGAATT
CGCCCTTAGTATCTTTCCTGTGCCCACGTCTCTGAGCCCGTGCGCTTGGCACAGCACTGGAAGGAGCCTC
TGCACCGTTTCCAAAGCCTGTTTTCCGCCGTTATTGCTCGCGATTGCCACGACCTGCTCTGGGGTTAATC
CGTGCGCTTGGCACAGCACGGGAAGCAGGCGCTGGACAGTCTCGAGTGCCTGTTTCCCGCCAATGTTGGA
GGCGATTGCCACGACCTGCTCTGGGGTGAGGCCGTGCGCTTGGCACAGCACTGGAAGGAGCCTCTGCACC
GTTTCCAAAGCCTGTTTTCCGCCGTTATTGCTCGCGATTGCCACGACCTGCTCTGGGGTGAGTCCGTGCG
CTTGGCACAGCACCGGCAGCAATCGTTGTACGGTTTCCAACGCCTGTTTGCCCCCTCCATTCGAGGCAAT
GGCCACGACCTGCTCTGGGGTTAAGCGAGACGCGCTAGGACGGCATCTATATAAGGGCGAATTCCAGCAC
ACTGGCGGCCGTTACTAGTGGATCCGAGCTCGGTACCAAGCTTGGCGTAATCATGGTCATAGCTGTTTCC
TGTGTGAAATTGTTATCCGCTCACAATTCCACACAACATACGAGCCGGAAGCATAAAGTGTAAAGCCTGG
GGTGCCTAATGAGTGAGCTAACTCACATTAATTGCGTTGCGCTCACTGCCCGCTTTCCAGTCGGGAAACC
TGTCGTGCCAGCTGCATTAATGAATCGGCCAACGCGCGGGGAGAGGCGGTTTGCGTATTGGGCGCTCTTC
CGCTTCCTCGCTCACTGACTCGCTGCGCTCGGTCGTTCGGCTGCGGCGAGCGGTATCAGCTCACTCAAAG
GCGGTAATACGGTTA
